Addgene plasmid #124244: pET28b_NOSER
Purpose: (Empty Backbone) Bacterial 6xHIS tagged protein expression without the addition of any potential phosphorylation sites to the tagged protein.
Depositing lab: Attila Fehér.
Backbone
  Vector backbone: pET28b
  Vector type: Bacterial Expression
Growth in bacteria
  Bacterial resistance: Kanamycin, 50 μg/mL
  Growth temperature: 37°C
  Growth strain: DH5alpha
  Copy number: High Copy
Gene/Insert
  Cloning method: Restriction Enzyme
  Sequencing primers: 5′ Unknown
Terms and licenses: Academic/Nonprofit Terms; Industry Terms: Not Available to Industry
How to cite: pET28b_NOSER was a gift from Attila Fehér (Addgene plasmid # 124244 ; http://n2t.net/addgene:124244 ; RRID:Addgene_124244)
