[The description below was written by a language model from this plasmid's Addgene catalogue record and pLannotate feature annotations shown in this document.]
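Description:
pET28b_NOSER is an empty bacterial expression backbone derived from pET28b, designed for producing 6xHis-tagged recombinant proteins in E. coli without the tag and linker region contributing any potential phosphorylation sites to the fusion protein. The name suggests that serine residues were removed from the tag region, although the record does not spell out the exact changes. This makes the vector suited to preparing substrates or kinases for phosphorylation studies, where tag-derived phospho-acceptor residues could confuse the results. No insert is present; genes of interest are introduced by restriction enzyme cloning.

The annotated 5,292 nt sequence shows the standard pET expression cassette. A T7 promoter is followed by a lac operator and the strong T7 gene 10 ribosome binding site. A short coding region then runs to the T7 terminator. The automated annotation labels parts of this region as fragments of capTEV, 9xHis and SET1 tags. These partial matches most likely reflect the histidine tag stretches at either end of the cloning region and residual T7 gene 10-related sequence, not complete versions of those named tags.

A plasmid-borne lacI gene with its own promoter supplies lac repressor, so transcription stays repressed until it is induced with IPTG in a host that provides T7 RNA polymerase. Selection is by kanamycin through the aph(3')-Ia gene. Replication relies on a pBR322/ColE1-type origin accompanied by the bom site and the rop gene. The catalogue lists the plasmid as high copy, although rop normally lowers copy number. An f1 origin is also present, and the tetracycline resistance fragments are nonfunctional pBR322 remnants.
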