Features (pLannotate 1.2.2; 19 found; start..end, strand, type, name):
     90..108     +  promoter       T7 promoter: promoter for bacteriophage T7 RNA polymerase
    109..133     +  protein_bind   lac operator: The lac repressor binds to the lac operator to inhibit transcription in E. coli. This inhibition can be relieved by adding lactose or isopropyl-β-D-thiogalactopyranoside (IPTG). lac repressor encoded by lacI
    148..170     +  RBS            RBS: efficient ribosome binding site from bacteriophage T7 gene 10 (Olins and Rangwala, 1989)
    189..205     +  CDS            capTEV™ (fragment): composite tag for in vivo biotinylation, TEV protease cleavage, and 6xHis tagging
    246..263     +  CDS            9xHis (fragment): 9xHis affinity tag
    273..322     +  CDS            SET1 (fragment): solubility-enhancement tag derived from T7 phage gene 10B
    330..377     +  terminator     T7 terminator: transcription terminator for bacteriophage T7 RNA polymerase
    414..842     +  rep_origin     f1 ori (sequence partly withheld): f1 bacteriophage origin of replication; arrow indicates direction of (+) strand synthesis
    895..952     +  promoter       AmpR promoter (fragment): bla
    961..1776    -  CDS            KanR: aminoglycoside phosphotransferase; aph(3')-Ia; confers resistance to kanamycin in bacteria or G418 (Geneticin®) in eukaryotes
   1898..2486    +  rep_origin     ori: high-copy-number ColE1/pMB1/pBR322/pUC origin of replication
   2672..2811    -  misc_feature   bom: basis of mobility region from pBR322
   2913..3104    -  CDS            rop: Rop protein, which maintains plasmids at low copy number; rop
   3121..3501    +  CDS            YPB1_ECOLX: Protein predicted: Swiss-Prot protein existence level 4. From Escherichia coli.
   3573..3864    -  CDS            TcR (fragment): tetracycline efflux protein; tet; confers resistance to tetracycline
   3879..3900    -  protein_bind   CAP binding site: CAP binding activates transcription in the presence of cAMP. E. coli catabolite activator protein
   3913..4995    -  CDS            lacI: lac repressor; lacI; The lac repressor binds to the lac operator to inhibit transcription in E. coli. This inhibition can be relieved by adding lactose or isopropyl-β-D-thiogalactopyranoside (IPTG).
   4996..5073    -  promoter       lacI promoter: lacI
   5081..68      -  CDS            TcR (fragment) (across the origin): tetracycline efflux protein; tet; confers resistance to tetracycline
>Addgene plasmid #124244 | pET28b_NOSER | addgene full sequence | sequence record 240376 | Addgene NGS Result
TATAGGCGCCAGCAACCGCACCTGTGGCGCCGGTGATGCCGGCCACGATGCGTCCGGCGTAGAGGATCGA
GATCTCGATCCCGCGAAATTAATACGACTCACTATAGGGGAATTGTGAGCGGATAACAATTCCCCTCTAG
AAATAATTTTGTTTAACTTTAAGAAGGAGATATACCATGGGCGGCGGACATCATCATCATCATCACGAAT
TCGAGCTCGTCGACAAGCTTGCGGCCGCACTCGAGCACCACCACCACCACCACTGAGATCCGGCTGCTAA
CAAAGCCCGAAAGGAAGCTGAGTTGGCTGCTGCCACCGCTGAGCAATAACTAGCATAACCCCTTGGGGCC
TCTAAACGGGTCTTGAGGGGTTTTTTGCTGAAAGGAGGAACTATATCCGGATTGGCGAATGGG
[124 nt withheld, positions 414-537]
C
[91 nt withheld, positions 539-629]
A
[49 nt withheld, positions 631-679]
CCTTTGACGTTGGAGTCCACGTTCTTT
[37 nt withheld, positions 707-743]
ACCCTATCTCGGTCTATTCTTTTGATTTATAAGGGATTTTGCCGATTTCGGCCTATTGGTTAAAAAATGA
GCTGATTTAACAAAAATTTAACGCGAATTTTAACAAAATATTAACGCTTACAATTTAGGTGGCACTTTTC
GGGGAAATGTGCGCGGAACCCCTATTTGTTTATTTTTCTAAATACATTCAAATATGTATCCGCTCATGAA
TTAATTCTTAGAAAAACTCATCGAGCATCAAATGAAACTGCAATTTATTCATATCAGGATTATCAATACC
ATATTTTTGAAAAAGCCGTTTCTGTAATGAAGGAGAAAACTCACCGAGGCAGTTCCATAGGATGGCAAGA
TCCTGGTATCGGTCTGCGATTCCGACTCGTCCAACATCAATACAACCTATTAATTTCCCCTCGTCAAAAA
TAAGGTTATCAAGTGAGAAATCACCATGAGTGACGACTGAATCCGGTGAGAATGGCAAAAGTTTATGCAT
TTCTTTCCAGACTTGTTCAACAGGCCAGCCATTACGCTCGTCATCAAAATCACTCGCATCAACCAAACCG
TTATTCATTCGTGATTGCGCCTGAGCGAGACGAAATACGCGATCGCTGTTAAAAGGACAATTACAAACAG
GAATCGAATGCAACCGGCGCAGGAACACTGCCAGCGCATCAACAATATTTTCACCTGAATCAGGATATTC
TTCTAATACCTGGAATGCTGTTTTCCCGGGGATCGCAGTGGTGAGTAACCATGCATCATCAGGAGTACGG
ATAAAATGCTTGATGGTCGGAAGAGGCATAAATTCCGTCAGCCAGTTTAGTCTGACCATCTCATCTGTAA
CATCATTGGCAACGCTACCTTTGCCATGTTTCAGAAACAACTCTGGCGCATCGGGCTTCCCATACAATCG
ATAGATTGTCGCACCTGATTGCCCGACATTATCGCGAGCCCATTTATACCCATATAAATCAGCATCCATG
TTGGAATTTAATCGCGGCCTAGAGCAAGACGTTTCCCGTTGAATATGGCTCATAACACCCCTTGTATTAC
TGTTTATGTAAGCAGACAGTTTTATTGTTCATGACCAAAATCCCTTAACGTGAGTTTTCGTTCCACTGAG
CGTCAGACCCCGTAGAAAAGATCAAAGGATCTTCTTGAGATCCTTTTTTTCTGCGCGTAATCTGCTGCTT
GCAAACAAAAAAACCACCGCTACCAGCGGTGGTTTGTTTGCCGGATCAAGAGCTACCAACTCTTTTTCCG
AAGGTAACTGGCTTCAGCAGAGCGCAGATACCAAATACTGTCCTTCTAGTGTAGCCGTAGTTAGGCCACC
ACTTCAAGAACTCTGTAGCACCGCCTACATACCTCGCTCTGCTAATCCTGTTACCAGTGGCTGCTGCCAG
TGGCGATAAGTCGTGTCTTACCGGGTTGGACTCAAGACGATAGTTACCGGATAAGGCGCAGCGGTCGGGC
TGAACGGGGGGTTCGTGCACACAGCCCAGCTTGGAGCGAACGACCTACACCGAACTGAGATACCTACAGC
GTGAGCTATGAGAAAGCGCCACGCTTCCCGAAGGGAGAAAGGCGGACAGGTATCCGGTAAGCGGCAGGGT
CGGAACAGGAGAGCGCACGAGGGAGCTTCCAGGGGGAAACGCCTGGTATCTTTATAGTCCTGTCGGGTTT
CGCCACCTCTGACTTGAGCGTCGATTTTTGTGATGCTCGTCAGGGGGGCGGAGCCTATGGAAAAACGCCA
GCAACGCGGCCTTTTTACGGTTCCTGGCCTTTTGCTGGCCTTTTGCTCACATGTTCTTTCCTGCGTTATC
CCCTGATTCTGTGGATAACCGTATTACCGCCTTTGAGTGAGCTGATACCGCTCGCCGCAGCCGAACGACC
GAGCGCAGCGAGTCAGTGAGCGAGGAAGCGGAAGAGCGCCTGATGCGGTATTTTCTCCTTACGCATCTGT
GCGGTATTTCACACCGCAATGGTGCACTCTCAGTACAATCTGCTCTGATGCCGCATAGTTAAGCCAGTAT
ACACTCCGCTATCGCTACGTGACTGGGTCATGGCTGCGCCCCGACACCCGCCAACACCCGCTGACGCGCC
CTGACGGGCTTGTCTGCTCCCGGCATCCGCTTACAGACAAGCTGTGACCGTCTCCGGGAGCTGCATGTGT
CAGAGGTTTTCACCGTCATCACCGAAACGCGCGAGGCAGCTGCGGTAAAGCTCATCAGCGTGGTCGTGAA
GCGATTCACAGATGTCTGCCTGTTCATCCGCGTCCAGCTCGTTGAGTTTCTCCAGAAGCGTTAATGTCTG
GCTTCTGATAAAGCGGGCCATGTTAAGGGCGGTTTTTTCCTGTTTGGTCACTGATGCCTCCGTGTAAGGG
GGATTTCTGTTCATGGGGGTAATGATACCGATGAAACGAGAGAGGATGCTCACGATACGGGTTACTGATG
ATGAACATGCCCGGTTACTGGAACGTTGTGAGGGTAAACAACTGGCGGTATGGATGCGGCGGGACCAGAG
AAAAATCACTCAGGGTCAATGCCAGCGCTTCGTTAATACAGATGTAGGTGTTCCACAGGGTAGCCAGCAG
CATCCTGCGATGCAGATCCGGAACATAATGGTGCAGGGCGCTGACTTCCGCGTTTCCAGACTTTACGAAA
CACGGAAACCGAAGACCATTCATGTTGTTGCTCAGGTCGCAGACGTTTTGCAGCAGCAGTCGCTTCACGT
TCGCTCGCGTATCGGTGATTCATTCTGCTAACCAGTAAGGCAACCCCGCCAGCCTAGCCGGGTCCTCAAC
GACAGGAGCACGATCATGCGCACCCGTGGGGCCGCCATGCCGGCGATAATGGCCTGCTTCTCGCCGAAAC
GTTTGGTGGCGGGACCAGTGACGAAGGCTTGAGCGAGGGCGTGCAAGATTCCGAATACCGCAAGCGACAG
GCCGATCATCGTCGCGCTCCAGCGAAAGCGGTCCTCGCCGAAAATGACCCAGAGCGCTGCCGGCACCTGT
CCTACGAGTTGCATGATAAAGAAGACAGTCATAAGTGCGGCGACGATAGTCATGCCCCGCGCCCACCGGA
AGGAGCTGACTGGGTTGAAGGCTCTCAAGGGCATCGGTCGAGATCCCGGTGCCTAATGAGTGAGCTAACT
TACATTAATTGCGTTGCGCTCACTGCCCGCTTTCCAGTCGGGAAACCTGTCGTGCCAGCTGCATTAATGA
ATCGGCCAACGCGCGGGGAGAGGCGGTTTGCGTATTGGGCGCCAGGGTGGTTTTTCTTTTCACCAGTGAG
ACGGGCAACAGCTGATTGCCCTTCACCGCCTGGCCCTGAGAGAGTTGCAGCAAGCGGTCCACGCTGGTTT
GCCCCAGCAGGCGAAAATCCTGTTTGATGGTGGTTAACGGCGGGATATAACATGAGCTGTCTTCGGTATC
GTCGTATCCCACTACCGAGATATCCGCACCAACGCGCAGCCCGGACTCGGTAATGGCGCGCATTGCGCCC
AGCGCCATCTGATCGTTGGCAACCAGCATCGCAGTGGGAACGATGCCCTCATTCAGCATTTGCATGGTTT
GTTGAAAACCGGACATGGCACTCCAGTCGCCTTCCCGTTCCGCTATCGGCTGAATTTGATTGCGAGTGAG
ATATTTATGCCAGCCAGCCAGACGCAGACGCGCCGAGACAGAACTTAATGGGCCCGCTAACAGCGCGATT
TGCTGGTGACCCAATGCGACCAGATGCTCCACGCCCAGTCGCGTACCGTCTTCATGGGAGAAAATAATAC
TGTTGATGGGTGTCTGGTCAGAGACATCAAGAAATAACGCCGGAACATTAGTGCAGGCAGCTTCCACAGC
AATGGCATCCTGGTCATCCAGCGGATAGTTAATGATCAGCCCACTGACGCGTTGCGCGAGAAGATTGTGC
ACCGCCGCTTTACAGGCTTCGACGCCGCTTCGTTCTACCATCGACACCACCACGCTGGCACCCAGTTGAT
CGGCGCGAGATTTAATCGCCGCGACAATTTGCGACGGCGCGTGCAGGGCCAGACTGGAGGTGGCAACGCC
AATCAGCAACGACTGTTTGCCCGCCAGTTGTTGTGCCACGCGGTTGGGAATGTAATTCAGCTCCGCCATC
GCCGCTTCCACTTTTTCCCGCGTTTTCGCAGAAACGTGGCTGGCCTGGTTCACCACGCGGGAAACGGTCT
GATAAGAGACACCGGCATACTCTGCGACATCGTATAACGTTACTGGTTTCACATTCACCACCCTGAATTG
ACTCTCTTCCGGGCGCTATCATGCCATACCGCGAAAGGTTTTGCGCCATTCGATGGTGTCCGGGATCTCG
ACGCTCTCCCTTATGCGACTCCTGCATTAGGAAGCAGCCCAGTAGTAGGTTGAGGCCGTTGAGCACCGCC
GCCGCAAGGAATGGTGCATGCAAGGAGATGGCGCCCAACAGTCCCCCGGCCACGGGGCCTGCCACCATAC
CCACGCCGAAACAAGCGCTCATGAGCCCGAAGTGGCGAGCCCGATCTTCCCCATCGGTGATGTCGGCGA
